Addgene plasmid #159663: pX458-Ef1a-Cas9-GFP (gRNA: DHS-4D-2)
Purpose: CRISPR/Cas9 expressing plasmid containing the gRNA targeting an enhancer of mouse Otx2.
Depositing lab: Joseph Brzezinski. Depositing organization: University of Colorado Denver and Anschutz Medical Campus. Publication: Initiation of Otx2 expression in the developing mouse retina requires a unique enhancer and either Ascl1 or Neurog2 activity. Kaufman ML, Goodson NB, Park KU, Schwanke M, Office E, Schneider SR, Abraham J, Hensley A, Jones KL, Brzezinski JA. Development. 2021 Jun 15;148(12). pii: 269198. doi: 10.1242/dev.199399. Epub 2021 Jun 18. PubMed 34143204.
Backbone
  Vector backbone: PX465
  Vector type: CRISPR
  Selectable markers: EGFP
Growth in bacteria
  Bacterial resistance: Ampicillin, 100 μg/mL
  Growth temperature: 37°C
  Growth strain: NEB Stable
  Copy number: High Copy
Gene/Insert
  Gene/Insert name: hSpCas9
  gRNA/shRNA sequence: unspecified
  Species: S. pyogenes
  Promoter: Ef1a
  Cloning method: Gateway Cloning
Terms and licenses: Academic/Nonprofit Terms; Industry Terms: Not Available to Industry
How to cite: pX458-Ef1a-Cas9-GFP (gRNA: DHS-4D-2) was a gift from Joseph Brzezinski (Addgene plasmid # 159663 ; http://n2t.net/addgene:159663 ; RRID:Addgene_159663)
