[The description below was written by a language model from this plasmid's Addgene catalogue record and pLannotate feature annotations shown in this document.]
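Description:
pX458-Ef1a-Cas9-GFP (gRNA: DHS-4D-2) is an all-in-one mammalian CRISPR/Cas9 expression plasmid of about 9.8 kb that carries a guide RNA directed against an enhancer of mouse Otx2. The catalogue lists the backbone as PX465, although the name refers to pX458; the record does not resolve this difference. In bacteria it is maintained by a high-copy ColE1/pUC-type origin and selected with ampicillin through the β-lactamase gene. An f1 phage origin is also present, along with short pBR322-derived bom and rop fragments. A single AAV2 inverted terminal repeat is annotated downstream of the expression cassette. With only one ITR detected, it is best read as a leftover of the parental vector rather than as evidence of a packageable AAV genome.

The payload consists of two transcription units. A human EF-1α core promoter with parts of its intron A drives Streptococcus pyogenes Cas9. The annotation tool splits Cas9 into N- and C-terminal portions, but these are contiguous and so form one full-length coding sequence. Cas9 is followed by a nucleoplasmin bipartite nuclear localization signal, then EGFP, and the unit ends with a bovine growth hormone polyadenylation signal. The short gap between the NLS and EGFP is unannotated, so the record does not say how the two proteins are linked. EGFP is listed as the selectable marker, allowing transfected cells to be identified or sorted by fluorescence. Separately, a human U6 RNA polymerase III promoter sits upstream of the S. pyogenes gRNA scaffold, with a small gap between them where the spacer would lie. The guide sequence itself is recorded as unspecified, and an additional partial scaffold fragment follows. The associated work concerns the enhancer requirements for initiating Otx2 expression in the developing mouse retina, which fits use of this plasmid to cut or delete the DHS-4D enhancer region.
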