Features (pLannotate 1.2.2; 19 found; start..end, strand, type, name):
     95..306     +  promoter       EF-1α core promoter: core promoter for human elongation factor EF-1α
    307..420     +  intron         EF-1α intron A (fragment): intron upstream of the start codon of human EF-1α
   1046..1249    +  intron         EF-1α intron A: truncated intron upstream of the start codon of human EF-1α
   1390..2991    +  CDS            Cas9(N): N-terminal portion of Streptococcus pyogenes Cas9 (Zetsche et al., 2015)
   2992..5490    +  CDS            Cas9(C): C-terminal portion of Streptococcus pyogenes Cas9 (Zetsche et al., 2015)
   5491..5538    +  CDS            nucleoplasmin NLS: bipartite nuclear localization signal from nucleoplasmin
   5608..6321    +  CDS            EGFP: EGFP is a basic (constitutively fluorescent) green fluorescent protein published in 1996, derived from Aequorea victoria. It is reported to be a rapidly-maturing weak dimer with moderate acid sensitivity.
   6355..6466    +  polyA_signal   bGH poly(A) signal: bovine growth hormone polyadenylation signal
   6571..6711    +  repeat_region  AAV2 ITR: inverted terminal repeat of adeno-associated virus serotype 2 inverted
   6716..6767    -  misc_feature   bom (fragment): basis of mobility region from pBR322
   6786..7241    +  rep_origin     f1 ori (sequence partly withheld): f1 bacteriophage origin of replication; arrow indicates direction of (+) strand synthesis
   7242..7291    -  misc_feature   bom (fragment): basis of mobility region from pBR322
   7393..7428    -  CDS            rop (fragment): Rop protein, which maintains plasmids at low copy number; rop
   7523..7627    +  promoter       AmpR promoter: bla
   7628..8488    +  CDS            AmpR: β-lactamase; bla; confers resistance to ampicillin, carbenicillin, and related antibiotics
   8659..9247    +  rep_origin     ori: high-copy-number ColE1/pMB1/pBR322/pUC origin of replication
   9309..9549    +  promoter       U6 promoter: RNA polymerase III promoter for human U6 snRNA
   9578..9653    +  misc_RNA       gRNA scaffold: guide RNA scaffold for the Streptococcus pyogenes CRISPR/Cas9 system
   9660..9703    +  misc_RNA       gRNA scaffold (fragment): guide RNA scaffold for the Streptococcus pyogenes CRISPR/Cas9 system
>Addgene plasmid #159663 | pX458-Ef1a-Cas9-GFP (gRNA: DHS-4D-2) | addgene full sequence | sequence record 328129 | Addgene NGS Result
CCCAGAGATCGCTGCGTTCCCGCCCCCTCACCCGCCCGCTCTCGTCATCACTGAGGTGGAGAAGAGCATG
CGTGAGGCTCCGGTGCCCGTCAGTGGGCAGAGCGCACATCGCCCACAGTCCCCGAGAAGTTGGGGGGAGG
GGTCGGCAATTGAACCGGTGCCTAGAGAAGGTGGCGCGGGGTAAACTGGGAAAGTGATGTCGTGTACTGG
CTCCGCCTTTTTCCCGAGGGTGGGGGAGAACCGTATATAAGTGCAGTAGTCGCCGTGAACGTTCTTTTTC
GCAACGGGTTTGCCGCCAGAACACAGGTAAGTGCCGTGTGTGGTTCCCGCGGGCCTGGCCTCTTTACGGG
TTATGGCCCTTGCGTGCCTTGAATTACTTCCACGCCCCTGGCTGCAGTACGTGATTCTTGATCCCGAGCT
TCGGGTTGGAAGTGGGTGGGAGAGTTCGAGGCCTTGCGCTTAAGGAGCCCCTTCGCCTCGTGCTTGAGTT
GAGGCCTGGCTTGGGCGCTGGGGCCGCCGCGTGCGAATCTGGTGGCACCTTCGCGCCTGTCTCGCTGCTT
TCGATAAGTCTCTAGCCATTTAAAATTTTTGATGACCTGCTGCGACGCTTTTTTTCTGGCAAGATAGTCT
TGTAAATGCGGGCCAAGATCTGCACACTGGTATTTCGGTTTTTGGGGCCGCGGGCGGCGACGGGGCCCGT
GCGTCCCAGCGCACATGTTCGGCGAGGCGGGGCCTGCGAGCGCGGCCACCGAGAATCGGACGGGGGTAGT
CTCAAGCTGGCCGGCCTGCTCTGGTGCCTGGCCTCGCGCCGCCGTGTATCGCCCCGCCCTGGGCGGCAAG
GCTGGCCCGGTCGGCACCAGTTGCGTGAGCGGAAAGATGGCCGCTTCCCGGCCCTGCTGCAGGGAGCTCA
AAATGGAGGACGCGGCGCTCGGGAGAGCGGGCGGGTGAGTCACCCACACAAAGGAAAAGGGCCTTTCCGT
CCTCAGCCGTCGCTTCATGTGACTCCACGGAGTACCGGGCGCCGTCCAGGCACCTCGATTAGTTCTCGAG
CTTTTGGAGTACGTCGTCTTTAGGTTGGGGGGAGGGGTTTTATGCGATGGAGTTTCCCCACACTGAGTGG
GTGGAGACTGAAGTTAGGCCAGCTTGGCACTTGATGTAATTCTCCTTGGAATTTGCCCTTTTTGAGTTTG
GATCTTGGTTCATTCTCAAGCCTCAGACAGTGGTTCAAAGTTTTTTTCTTCCATTTCAGGTGTCGTGACC
GGTGCCACCATGGACTATAAGGACCACGACGGAGACTACAAGGATCATGATATTGATTACAAAGACGATG
ACGATAAGATGGCCCCAAAGAAGAAGCGGAAGGTCGGTATCCACGGAGTCCCAGCAGCCGACAAGAAGTA
CAGCATCGGCCTGGACATCGGCACCAACTCTGTGGGCTGGGCCGTGATCACCGACGAGTACAAGGTGCCC
AGCAAGAAATTCAAGGTGCTGGGCAACACCGACCGGCACAGCATCAAGAAGAACCTGATCGGAGCCCTGC
TGTTCGACAGCGGCGAAACAGCCGAGGCCACCCGGCTGAAGAGAACCGCCAGAAGAAGATACACCAGACG
GAAGAACCGGATCTGCTATCTGCAAGAGATCTTCAGCAACGAGATGGCCAAGGTGGACGACAGCTTCTTC
CACAGACTGGAAGAGTCCTTCCTGGTGGAAGAGGATAAGAAGCACGAGCGGCACCCCATCTTCGGCAACA
TCGTGGACGAGGTGGCCTACCACGAGAAGTACCCCACCATCTACCACCTGAGAAAGAAACTGGTGGACAG
CACCGACAAGGCCGACCTGCGGCTGATCTATCTGGCCCTGGCCCACATGATCAAGTTCCGGGGCCACTTC
CTGATCGAGGGCGACCTGAACCCCGACAACAGCGACGTGGACAAGCTGTTCATCCAGCTGGTGCAGACCT
ACAACCAGCTGTTCGAGGAAAACCCCATCAACGCCAGCGGCGTGGACGCCAAGGCCATCCTGTCTGCCAG
ACTGAGCAAGAGCAGACGGCTGGAAAATCTGATCGCCCAGCTGCCCGGCGAGAAGAAGAATGGCCTGTTC
GGAAACCTGATTGCCCTGAGCCTGGGCCTGACCCCCAACTTCAAGAGCAACTTCGACCTGGCCGAGGATG
CCAAACTGCAGCTGAGCAAGGACACCTACGACGACGACCTGGACAACCTGCTGGCCCAGATCGGCGACCA
GTACGCCGACCTGTTTCTGGCCGCCAAGAACCTGTCCGACGCCATCCTGCTGAGCGACATCCTGAGAGTG
AACACCGAGATCACCAAGGCCCCCCTGAGCGCCTCTATGATCAAGAGATACGACGAGCACCACCAGGACC
TGACCCTGCTGAAAGCTCTCGTGCGGCAGCAGCTGCCTGAGAAGTACAAAGAGATTTTCTTCGACCAGAG
CAAGAACGGCTACGCCGGCTACATTGACGGCGGAGCCAGCCAGGAAGAGTTCTACAAGTTCATCAAGCCC
ATCCTGGAAAAGATGGACGGCACCGAGGAACTGCTCGTGAAGCTGAACAGAGAGGACCTGCTGCGGAAGC
AGCGGACCTTCGACAACGGCAGCATCCCCCACCAGATCCACCTGGGAGAGCTGCACGCCATTCTGCGGCG
GCAGGAAGATTTTTACCCATTCCTGAAGGACAACCGGGAAAAGATCGAGAAGATCCTGACCTTCCGCATC
CCCTACTACGTGGGCCCTCTGGCCAGGGGAAACAGCAGATTCGCCTGGATGACCAGAAAGAGCGAGGAAA
CCATCACCCCCTGGAACTTCGAGGAAGTGGTGGACAAGGGCGCTTCCGCCCAGAGCTTCATCGAGCGGAT
GACCAACTTCGATAAGAACCTGCCCAACGAGAAGGTGCTGCCCAAGCACAGCCTGCTGTACGAGTACTTC
ACCGTGTATAACGAGCTGACCAAAGTGAAATACGTGACCGAGGGAATGAGAAAGCCCGCCTTCCTGAGCG
GCGAGCAGAAAAAGGCCATCGTGGACCTGCTGTTCAAGACCAACCGGAAAGTGACCGTGAAGCAGCTGAA
AGAGGACTACTTCAAGAAAATCGAGTGCTTCGACTCCGTGGAAATCTCCGGCGTGGAAGATCGGTTCAAC
GCCTCCCTGGGCACATACCACGATCTGCTGAAAATTATCAAGGACAAGGACTTCCTGGACAATGAGGAAA
ACGAGGACATTCTGGAAGATATCGTGCTGACCCTGACACTGTTTGAGGACAGAGAGATGATCGAGGAACG
GCTGAAAACCTATGCCCACCTGTTCGACGACAAAGTGATGAAGCAGCTGAAGCGGCGGAGATACACCGGC
TGGGGCAGGCTGAGCCGGAAGCTGATCAACGGCATCCGGGACAAGCAGTCCGGCAAGACAATCCTGGATT
TCCTGAAGTCCGACGGCTTCGCCAACAGAAACTTCATGCAGCTGATCCACGACGACAGCCTGACCTTTAA
AGAGGACATCCAGAAAGCCCAGGTGTCCGGCCAGGGCGATAGCCTGCACGAGCACATTGCCAATCTGGCC
GGCAGCCCCGCCATTAAGAAGGGCATCCTGCAGACAGTGAAGGTGGTGGACGAGCTCGTGAAAGTGATGG
GCCGGCACAAGCCCGAGAACATCGTGATCGAAATGGCCAGAGAGAACCAGACCACCCAGAAGGGACAGAA
GAACAGCCGCGAGAGAATGAAGCGGATCGAAGAGGGCATCAAAGAGCTGGGCAGCCAGATCCTGAAAGAA
CACCCCGTGGAAAACACCCAGCTGCAGAACGAGAAGCTGTACCTGTACTACCTGCAGAATGGGCGGGATA
TGTACGTGGACCAGGAACTGGACATCAACCGGCTGTCCGACTACGATGTGGACCATATCGTGCCTCAGAG
CTTTCTGAAGGACGACTCCATCGACAACAAGGTGCTGACCAGAAGCGACAAGAACCGGGGCAAGAGCGAC
AACGTGCCCTCCGAAGAGGTCGTGAAGAAGATGAAGAACTACTGGCGGCAGCTGCTGAACGCCAAGCTGA
TTACCCAGAGAAAGTTCGACAATCTGACCAAGGCCGAGAGAGGCGGCCTGAGCGAACTGGATAAGGCCGG
CTTCATCAAGAGACAGCTGGTGGAAACCCGGCAGATCACAAAGCACGTGGCACAGATCCTGGACTCCCGG
ATGAACACTAAGTACGACGAGAATGACAAGCTGATCCGGGAAGTGAAAGTGATCACCCTGAAGTCCAAGC
TGGTGTCCGATTTCCGGAAGGATTTCCAGTTTTACAAAGTGCGCGAGATCAACAACTACCACCACGCCCA
CGACGCCTACCTGAACGCCGTCGTGGGAACCGCCCTGATCAAAAAGTACCCTAAGCTGGAAAGCGAGTTC
GTGTACGGCGACTACAAGGTGTACGACGTGCGGAAGATGATCGCCAAGAGCGAGCAGGAAATCGGCAAGG
CTACCGCCAAGTACTTCTTCTACAGCAACATCATGAACTTTTTCAAGACCGAGATTACCCTGGCCAACGG
CGAGATCCGGAAGCGGCCTCTGATCGAGACAAACGGCGAAACCGGGGAGATCGTGTGGGATAAGGGCCGG
GATTTTGCCACCGTGCGGAAAGTGCTGAGCATGCCCCAAGTGAATATCGTGAAAAAGACCGAGGTGCAGA
CAGGCGGCTTCAGCAAAGAGTCTATCCTGCCCAAGAGGAACAGCGATAAGCTGATCGCCAGAAAGAAGGA
CTGGGACCCTAAGAAGTACGGCGGCTTCGACAGCCCCACCGTGGCCTATTCTGTGCTGGTGGTGGCCAAA
GTGGAAAAGGGCAAGTCCAAGAAACTGAAGAGTGTGAAAGAGCTGCTGGGGATCACCATCATGGAAAGAA
GCAGCTTCGAGAAGAATCCCATCGACTTTCTGGAAGCCAAGGGCTACAAAGAAGTGAAAAAGGACCTGAT
CATCAAGCTGCCTAAGTACTCCCTGTTCGAGCTGGAAAACGGCCGGAAGAGAATGCTGGCCTCTGCCGGC
GAACTGCAGAAGGGAAACGAACTGGCCCTGCCCTCCAAATATGTGAACTTCCTGTACCTGGCCAGCCACT
ATGAGAAGCTGAAGGGCTCCCCCGAGGATAATGAGCAGAAACAGCTGTTTGTGGAACAGCACAAGCACTA
CCTGGACGAGATCATCGAGCAGATCAGCGAGTTCTCCAAGAGAGTGATCCTGGCCGACGCTAATCTGGAC
AAAGTGCTGTCCGCCTACAACAAGCACCGGGATAAGCCCATCAGAGAGCAGGCCGAGAATATCATCCACC
TGTTTACCCTGACCAATCTGGGAGCCCCTGCCGCCTTCAAGTACTTTGACACCACCATCGACCGGAAGAG
GTACACCAGCACCAAAGAGGTGCTGGACGCCACCCTGATCCACCAGAGCATCACCGGCCTGTACGAGACA
CGGATCGACCTGTCTCAGCTGGGAGGCGACAAAAGGCCGGCGGCCACGAAAAAGGCCGGCCAGGCAAAAA
AGAAAAAGGAATTCGGCAGTGGAGAGGGCAGAGGAAGTCTGCTAACATGCGGTGACGTCGAGGAGAATCC
TGGCCCAGTGAGCAAGGGCGAGGAGCTGTTCACCGGGGTGGTGCCCATCCTGGTCGAGCTGGACGGCGAC
GTAAACGGCCACAAGTTCAGCGTGTCCGGCGAGGGCGAGGGCGATGCCACCTACGGCAAGCTGACCCTGA
AGTTCATCTGCACCACCGGCAAGCTGCCCGTGCCCTGGCCCACCCTCGTGACCACCCTGACCTACGGCGT
GCAGTGCTTCAGCCGCTACCCCGACCACATGAAGCAGCACGACTTCTTCAAGTCCGCCATGCCCGAAGGC
TACGTCCAGGAGCGCACCATCTTCTTCAAGGACGACGGCAACTACAAGACCCGCGCCGAGGTGAAGTTCG
AGGGCGACACCCTGGTGAACCGCATCGAGCTGAAGGGCATCGACTTCAAGGAGGACGGCAACATCCTGGG
GCACAAGCTGGAGTACAACTACAACAGCCACAACGTCTATATCATGGCCGACAAGCAGAAGAACGGCATC
AAGGTGAACTTCAAGATCCGCCACAACATCGAGGACGGCAGCGTGCAGCTCGCCGACCACTACCAGCAGA
ACACCCCCATCGGCGACGGCCCCGTGCTGCTGCCCGACAACCACTACCTGAGCACCCAGTCCGCCCTGAG
CAAAGACCCCAACGAGAAGCGCGATCACATGGTCCTGCTGGAGTTCGTGACCGCCGCCGGGATCACTCTC
GGCATGGACGAGCTGTACAAGGAATTCTAACTAGAGCTCGCTGATCAGCCTCGACTGTGCCTTCTAGTTG
CCAGCCATCTGTTGTTTGCCCCTCCCCCGTGCCTTCCTTGACCCTGGAAGGTGCCACTCCCACTGTCCTT
TCCTAATAAAATGAGGAAATTGCATCGCATTGTCTGAGTAGGTGTCATTCTATTCTGGGGGGTGGGGTGG
GGCAGGACAGCAAGGGGGAGGATTGGGAAGAGAATAGCAGGCATGCTGGGGAGCGGCCGCAGGAACCCCT
AGTGATGGAGTTGGCCACTCCCTCTCTGCGCGCTCGCTCGCTCACTGAGGCCGGGCGACCAAAGGTCGCC
CGACGCCCGGGCTTTGCCCGGGCGGCCTCAGTGAGCGAGCGAGCGCGCAGCTGCCTGCAGGGGCGCCTGA
TGCGGTATTTTCTCCTTACGCATCTGTGCGGTATTTCACACCGCATA
[95 nt withheld, positions 6768-6862]
T
[46 nt withheld, positions 6864-6909]
C
[141 nt withheld, positions 6911-7051]
CCTTTGACGTTGGAGTCCACGTTCTTT
[37 nt withheld, positions 7079-7115]
ACTCTATCTCGGGCTATTCTTTTGATTTATAAGGGATTTTGCCGATTTCGGTCTATTGGTTAAAAAATGA
GCTGATTTAACAAAAATTTAACGCGAATTTTAACAAAATATTAACGTTTACAATTTTATGGTGCACTCTC
AGTACAATCTGCTCTGATGCCGCATAGTTAAGCCAGCCCCGACACCCGCCAACACCCGCTGACGCGCCCT
GACGGGCTTGTCTGCTCCCGGCATCCGCTTACAGACAAGCTGTGACCGTCTCCGGGAGCTGCATGTGTCA
GAGGTTTTCACCGTCATCACCGAAACGCGCGAGACGAAAGGGCCTCGTGATACGCCTATTTTTATAGGTT
AATGTCATGATAATAATGGTTTCTTAGACGTCAGGTGGCACTTTTCGGGGAAATGTGCGCGGAACCCCTA
TTTGTTTATTTTTCTAAATACATTCAAATATGTATCCGCTCATGAGACAATAACCCTGATAAATGCTTCA
ATAATATTGAAAAAGGAAGAGTATGAGTATTCAACATTTCCGTGTCGCCCTTATTCCCTTTTTTGCGGCA
TTTTGCCTTCCTGTTTTTGCTCACCCAGAAACGCTGGTGAAAGTAAAAGATGCTGAAGATCAGTTGGGTG
CACGAGTGGGTTACATCGAACTGGATCTCAACAGCGGTAAGATCCTTGAGAGTTTTCGCCCCGAAGAACG
TTTTCCAATGATGAGCACTTTTAAAGTTCTGCTATGTGGCGCGGTATTATCCCGTATTGACGCCGGGCAA
GAGCAACTCGGTCGCCGCATACACTATTCTCAGAATGACTTGGTTGAGTACTCACCAGTCACAGAAAAGC
ATCTTACGGATGGCATGACAGTAAGAGAATTATGCAGTGCTGCCATAACCATGAGTGATAACACTGCGGC
CAACTTACTTCTGACAACGATCGGAGGACCGAAGGAGCTAACCGCTTTTTTGCACAACATGGGGGATCAT
GTAACTCGCCTTGATCGTTGGGAACCGGAGCTGAATGAAGCCATACCAAACGACGAGCGTGACACCACGA
TGCCTGTAGCAATGGCAACAACGTTGCGCAAACTATTAACTGGCGAACTACTTACTCTAGCTTCCCGGCA
ACAATTAATAGACTGGATGGAGGCGGATAAAGTTGCAGGACCACTTCTGCGCTCGGCCCTTCCGGCTGGC
TGGTTTATTGCTGATAAATCTGGAGCCGGTGAGCGTGGAAGCCGCGGTATCATTGCAGCACTGGGGCCAG
ATGGTAAGCCCTCCCGTATCGTAGTTATCTACACGACGGGGAGTCAGGCAACTATGGATGAACGAAATAG
ACAGATCGCTGAGATAGGTGCCTCACTGATTAAGCATTGGTAACTGTCAGACCAAGTTTACTCATATATA
CTTTAGATTGATTTAAAACTTCATTTTTAATTTAAAAGGATCTAGGTGAAGATCCTTTTTGATAATCTCA
TGACCAAAATCCCTTAACGTGAGTTTTCGTTCCACTGAGCGTCAGACCCCGTAGAAAAGATCAAAGGATC
TTCTTGAGATCCTTTTTTTCTGCGCGTAATCTGCTGCTTGCAAACAAAAAAACCACCGCTACCAGCGGTG
GTTTGTTTGCCGGATCAAGAGCTACCAACTCTTTTTCCGAAGGTAACTGGCTTCAGCAGAGCGCAGATAC
CAAATACTGTTCTTCTAGTGTAGCCGTAGTTAGGCCACCACTTCAAGAACTCTGTAGCACCGCCTACATA
CCTCGCTCTGCTAATCCTGTTACCAGTGGCTGCTGCCAGTGGCGATAAGTCGTGTCTTACCGGGTTGGAC
TCAAGACGATAGTTACCGGATAAGGCGCAGCGGTCGGGCTGAACGGGGGGTTCGTGCACACAGCCCAGCT
TGGAGCGAACGACCTACACCGAACTGAGATACCTACAGCGTGAGCTATGAGAAAGCGCCACGCTTCCCGA
AGGGAGAAAGGCGGACAGGTATCCGGTAAGCGGCAGGGTCGGAACAGGAGAGCGCACGAGGGAGCTTCCA
GGGGGAAACGCCTGGTATCTTTATAGTCCTGTCGGGTTTCGCCACCTCTGACTTGAGCGTCGATTTTTGT
GATGCTCGTCAGGGGGGCGGAGCCTATGGAAAAACGCCAGCAACGCGGCCTTTTTACGGTTCCTGGCCTT
TTGCTGGCCTTTTGCTCACATGTGAGGGCCTATTTCCCATGATTCCTTCATATTTGCATATACGATACAA
GGCTGTTAGAGAGATAATTGGAATTAATTTGACTGTAAACACAAAGATATTAGTACAAAATACGTGACGT
AGAAAGTAATAATTTCTTGGGTAGTTTGCAGTTTTAAAATTATGTTTTAAAATGGACTATCATATGCTTA
CCGTAACTTGAAAGTATTTCGATTTCTTGGCTTTATATATCTTGTGGAAAGGACGAAACACCGTTTATGA
AGCTCGGCAGAGGTTTTAGAGCTAGAAATAGCAAGTTAAAATAAGGCTAGTCCGTTATCAACTTGAAAAA
GTGGCACCGAGTCGGTGCTTTTTTGTTTTAGAGCTAGAAATAGCAAGTTAAAATAAGGCTAGTCCGTTTT
TAGCGCGTGCGCCAATTCTGCAGACAAATGGCTCTAGAGGTACCAGTAATTCATACAAAAGGACTCGCCC
CTGCCTTGGGGAATCCCAGGGACCGTCGTTAAACTCCCACTAACGTAGAA
